>Addgene plasmid #101236 | pJSC272 - Bacterial expression plasmid for SpCas9 Cluster 5 + Q926A variant | addgene full sequence | sequence record 197520 | Addgene NGS Result
CGTTTACCTGGGATGCCGTACGTTACAACGGCAAGCTGATTGCTTACCCGATCGCTGTTGAAGCGTTATC
GCTGATTTATAACAAAGATCTGCTGCCGAACCCGCCAAAAACCTGGGAAGAGATCCCGGCGCTGGATAAA
GAACTGAAAGCGAAAGGTAAGAGCGCGCTGATGTTCAACCTGCAAGAACCGTACTTCACCTGGCCGCTGA
TTGCTGCTGACGGGGGTTATGCGTTCAAGTATGAAAACGGCAAGTACGACATTAAAGACGTGGGCGTGGA
TAACGCTGGCGCGAAAGCGGGTCTGACCTTCCTGGTTGACCTGATTAAAAACAAACACATGAATGCAGAC
ACCGATTACTCCATCGCAGAAGCTGCCTTTAATAAAGGCGAAACAGCGATGACCATCAACGGCCCGTGGG
CATGGTCCAACATCGACACCAGCAAAGTGAATTATGGTGTAACGGTACTGCCGACCTTCAAGGGTCAACC
ATCCAAACCGTTCGTTGGCGTGCTGAGCGCAGGTATTAACGCCGCCAGTCCGAACAAAGAGCTGGCAAAA
GAGTTCCTCGAAAACTATCTGCTGACTGATGAAGGTCTGGAAGCGGTTAATAAAGACAAACCGCTGGGTG
CCGTAGCGCTGAAGTCTTACGAGGAAGAGTTGGCGAAAGATCCACGTATTGCCGCCACTATGGAAAACGC
CCAGAAAGGTGAAATCATGCCGAACATCCCGCAGATGTCCGCTTTCTGGTATGCCGTGCGTACTGCGGTG
ATCAACGCCGCCAGCGGTCGTCAGACTGTCGATGAAGCCCTGAAAGACGCGCAGACTAATTCGAGCTCGA
ACAACAACAACAATAACAATAACAACAACCTCGGGATCGAGGAAAACCTGTACTTCCAATCCAATGCAAT
GGATAAGAAATACTCAATAGGCTTAGATATCGGCACAAATAGCGTCGGATGGGCGGTGATCACTGATGAA
TATAAGGTTCCGTCTAAAAAGTTCAAGGTTCTGGGAAATACAGACCGCCACAGTATCAAAAAAAATCTTA
TAGGGGCTCTTTTATTTGACAGTGGAGAGACAGCGGAAGCGACTCGTCTCAAACGGACAGCTCGTAGAAG
GTATACACGTCGGAAGAATCGTATTTGTTATCTACAGGAGATTTTTTCAAATGAGATGGCGAAAGTAGAT
GATAGTTTCTTTCATCGACTTGAAGAGTCTTTTTTGGTGGAAGAAGACAAGAAGCATGAACGTCATCCTA
TTTTTGGAAATATAGTAGATGAAGTTGCTTATCATGAGAAATATCCAACTATCTATCATCTGCGAAAAAA
ATTGGTAGATTCTACTGATAAAGCGGATTTGCGCTTAATCTATTTGGCCTTAGCGCATATGATTAAGTTT
CGTGGTCATTTTTTGATTGAGGGAGATTTAAATCCTGATAATAGTGATGTGGACAAACTATTTATCCAGT
TGGTACAAACCTACAATCAATTATTTGAAGAAAACCCTATTAACGCAAGTGGAGTAGATGCTAAAGCGAT
TCTTTCTGCACGATTGAGTAAATCAAGACGATTAGAAAATCTCATTGCTCAGCTCCCCGGTGAGAAGAAA
AATGGCTTATTTGGGAATCTCATTGCTTTGTCATTGGGTTTGACCCCTAATTTTAAATCAAATTTTGATT
TGGCAGAAGATGCTAAATTACAGCTTTCAAAAGATACTTACGATGATGATTTAGATAATTTATTGGCGCA
AATTGGAGATCAATATGCTGATTTGTTTTTGGCAGCTAAGAATTTATCAGATGCTATTTTACTTTCAGAT
ATCCTAAGAGTAAATACTGAAATAACTAAGGCTCCCCTATCAGCTTCAATGATTAAACGCTACGATGAAC
ATCATCAAGACTTGACTCTTTTAAAAGCTTTAGTTCGACAACAACTTCCAGAAAAGTATAAAGAAATCTT
TTTTGATCAATCAAAAAACGGATATGCAGGTTATATTGATGGGGGAGCTAGCCAAGAAGAATTTTATAAA
TTTATCAAACCAATTTTAGAAAAAATGGATGGTACTGAGGAATTATTGGTGAAACTAAATCGTGAAGATT
TGCTGCGCAAGCAACGGACCTTTGACAACGGCTCTATTCCCCATCAAATTCACTTGGGTGAGCTGCATGC
TATTTTGAGAAGACAAGAAGACTTTTATCCATTTTTAAAAGACAATCGTGAGAAGATTGAAAAAATCTTG
ACTTTTCGAATTCCTTATTATGTTGGTCCATTGGCGCGTGGCAATAGTCGTTTTGCATGGATGACTCGGA
AGTCTGAAGAAACAATTACCCCATGGAATTTTGAAGAAGTTGTCGATAAAGGTGCTTCAGCTCAATCATT
TATTGAACGCATGACAAACTTTGATAAAAATCTTCCAAATGAAAAAGTACTACCAAAACATAGTTTGCTT
TATGAGTATTTTACGGTTTATAACGAATTGACAAAGGTCAAATATGTTACTGAAGGAATGCGAAAACCAG
CATTTCTTTCAGGTGAACAGAAGAAAGCCATTGTTGATTTACTCTTCAAAACAAATCGAAAAGTAACCGT
TAAGCAATTAAAAGAAGATTATTTCAAAAAAATAGAATGTTTTGATAGTGTTGAAATTTCAGGAGTTGAA
GATAGATTTAATGCTTCATTAGGTACCTACCATGATTTGCTAAAAATTATTAAAGATAAAGATTTTTTGG
ATAATGAAGAAAATGAAGATATCTTAGAGGATATTGTTTTAACATTGACCTTATTTGAAGATAGGGAGAT
GATTGAGGAAAGACTTAAAACATATGCTCACCTCTTTGATGATAAGGTGATGAAACAGCTTAAACGTCGC
CGTTATACTGGTTGGGGACGTTTGTCTCGAAAATTGATTAATGGTATTAGGGATAAGCAATCTGGCAAAA
CAATATTAGATTTTTTGAAATCAGATGGTTTTGCCAATCGCAATTTTATGCAGCTGATCCATGATGATAG
TTTGACATTTAAAGAAGACATTCAAAAAGCACAAGTGTCTGGACAAGGCGATAGTTTACATGAACATATT
GCAAATTTAGCTGGTAGCCCTGCTATTAAAAAAGGTATTTTACAGACTGTAAAAGTTGTTGATGAATTGG
TCAAAGTAATGGGGCGGCATAAGCCAGAAAATATCGTTATTGAAATGGCACGTGAAAATCAGACAACTCA
AAAGGGCCAGAAAAATTCGCGAGAGCGTATGAAACGAATCGAAGAAGGTATCAAAGAATTAGGAAGTCAG
ATTCTTAAAGAGCATCCTGTTGAAAATACTCAATTGCAAAATGAAAAGCTCTATCTCTATTATCTCCAAA
ATGGAAGAGACATGTATGTGGACCAAGAATTAGATATTAATCGTTTAAGTGATTATGATGTCGATCACAT
TGTTCCACAAAGTTTCCTTAAAGACGATTCAATAGACAATAAGGTCTTAACGCGTTCTGATAAAAATCGT
GGTAAATCGGATAACGTTCCAAGTGAAGAAGTAGTCAAAAAGATGAAAAACTATTGGAGACAACTTCTAA
ACGCCAAGTTAATCACTCAACGTAAGTTTGATAATTTAACGAAAGCTGAACGTGGAGGTTTGAGTGAACT
TGATAAAGCTGGTTTTATCGCTCGCCAATTGGCTGAAACTGCCGCTATCACTAAGCATGTGGCACAAATT
TTGGATAGTCGCATGAATACTAAATACGATGAAAATGATAAACTTATTCGAGAGGTTAAAGTGATTACCT
TAAAATCTAAATTAGTTTCTGACTTCCGAAAAGATTTCCAATTCTATAAAGTACGTGAGATTAACAATTA
CCATCATGCCCATGATGCGTATCTAAATGCCGTCGTTGGAACTGCTTTGATTAAGAAATATCCAAAACTT
GAATCGGAGTTTGTCTATGGTGATTATAAAGTTTATGATGTTCGTAAAATGATTGCTAAGTCTGAGCAAG
AAATAGGCAAAGCAACCGCAAAATATTTCTTTTACTCTAATATCATGAACTTCTTCAAAACAGAAATTAC
ACTTGCAAATGGAGAGATTCGCAAACGCCCTCTAATCGAAACTAATGGGGAAACTGGAGAAATTGTCTGG
GATAAAGGGCGAGATTTTGCCACAGTGCGCAAAGTATTGTCCATGCCCCAAGTCAATATTGTCAAGAAAA
CAGAAGTACAGACAGGCGGATTCTCCAAGGAGTCAATTTTACCAAAAAGAAATTCGGACAAGCTTATTGC
TCGTAAAAAAGACTGGGATCCAAAAAAATATGGTGGTTTTGATAGTCCAACGGTAGCTTATTCAGTCCTA
GTGGTTGCTAAGGTGGAAAAAGGGAAATCGAAGAAGTTAAAATCCGTTAAAGAGTTACTAGGGATCACAA
TTATGGAAAGAAGTTCCTTTGAAAAAAATCCGATTGACTTTTTAGAAGCTAAAGGATATAAGGAAGTTAA
AAAAGACTTAATCATTAAACTACCTAAATATAGTCTTTTTGAGTTAGAAAACGGTCGTAAACGGATGCTG
GCTAGTGCCGGAGAATTACAAAAAGGAAATGAGCTGGCTCTGCCAAGCAAATATGTGAATTTTTTATATT
TAGCTAGTCATTATGAAAAGTTGAAGGGTAGTCCAGAAGATAACGAACAAAAACAATTGTTTGTGGAGCA
GCATAAGCATTATTTAGATGAGATTATTGAGCAAATCAGTGAATTTTCTAAGCGTGTTATTTTAGCAGAT
GCCAATTTAGATAAAGTTCTTAGTGCATATAACAAACATAGAGACAAACCAATACGTGAACAAGCAGAAA
ATATTATTCATTTATTTACGTTGACGAATCTTGGAGCTCCCGCTGCTTTTAAATATTTTGATACAACAAT
TGATCGTAAACGATATACGTCTACAAAAGAAGTTTTAGATGCCACTCTTATCCATCAATCCATCACTGGT
CTTTATGAAACACGCATTGATTTGAGTCAGCTAGGAGGTGACTAATAACATTGGAAGTGGATAACGGATC
CGCGATCGCGGCGCGCCACCTGGTGGCCGGCCGGTACCACGCGTGCGCGCTGATCCGGCTGCTAACAAAG
CCCGAAAGGAAGCTGAGTTGGCTGCTGCCACCGCTGAGCAATAACTAGCATAACCCCTTGGGGCCTCTAA
ACGGGTCTTGAGGGGTTTTTTGCTGAAAGGAGGAACTATATCCGGATATCCACAGGACGGGTGTGGTCGC
CATGATCGCGTAGTCGATAGTGGCTCCAAGTAGCGAAGCGAGCAGGACTGGGCGGCGGCCAAAGCGGTCG
GACAGTGCTCCGAGAACGGGTGCGCATAGAAATTGCATCAACGCATATAGCGCTAGCAGCACGCCATAGT
GACTGGCGATGCTGTCGGAATGGACGATATCCCGCAAGAGGCCCGGCAGTACCGGCATAACCAAGCCTAT
GCCTACAGCATCCAGGGTGACGGTGCCGAGGATGACGATGAGCGCATTGTTAGATTTCATACACGGTGCC
TGACTGCGTTAGCAATTTAACTGTGATAAACTACCGCATTAAAGCTTATCGATGATAAGCTGTCAAACAT
GAGAATTCTTGAAGACGAAAGGGCCTCGTGATACGCCTATTTTTATAGGTTAATGTCATGATAATAATGG
TTTCTTAGACGTCAGGTGGCACTTTTCGGGGAAATGTGCGCGGAACCCCTATTTGTTTATTTTTCTAAAT
ACATTCAAATATGTATCCGCTCATGAGACAATAACCCTGATAAATGCTTCAATAACATTGAAAAAGGAAG
AGTATGAGTATTCAACATTTCCGTGTCGCCCTTATTCCCTTTTTTGCGGCATTTTGCCTTCCTGTTTTTG
CTCACCCAGAAACGCTGGTGAAAGTAAAAGATGCTGAAGATCAGTTGGGTGCACGAGTGGGTTACATCGA
ACTGGATCTCAACAGCGGTAAGATCCTTGAGAGTTTTCGCCCCGAAGAACGTTTTCCAATGATGAGCACT
TTTAAAGTTCTGCTATGTGGCGCGGTATTATCCCGTGTTGACGCCGGGCAAGAGCAACTCGGTCGCCGCA
TACACTATTCTCAGAATGACTTGGTTGAGTACTCACCAGTCACAGAAAAGCATCTTACGGATGGCATGAC
AGTAAGAGAATTATGCAGTGCTGCCATAACCATGAGTGATAACACTGCGGCCAACTTACTTCTGACAACG
ATCGGAGGACCGAAGGAGCTAACCGCTTTTTTGCACAACATGGGGGATCATGTAACTCGCCTTGATCGTT
GGGAACCGGAGCTGAATGAAGCCATACCAAACGACGAGCGTGACACCACGATGCCTGCAGCAATGGCAAC
AACGTTGCGCAAACTATTAACTGGCGAACTACTTACTCTAGCTTCCCGGCAACAATTAATAGACTGGATG
GAGGCGGATAAAGTTGCAGGACCACTTCTGCGCTCGGCCCTTCCGGCTGGCTGGTTTATTGCTGATAAAT
CTGGAGCCGGTGAGCGTGGGTCTCGCGGTATCATTGCAGCACTGGGGCCAGATGGTAAGCCCTCCCGTAT
CGTAGTTATCTACACGACGGGGAGTCAGGCAACTATGGATGAACGAAATAGACAGATCGCTGAGATAGGT
GCCTCACTGATTAAGCATTGGTAACTGTCAGACCAAGTTTACTCATATATACTTTAGATTGATTTAAAAC
TTCATTTTTAATTTAAAAGGATCTAGGTGAAGATCCTTTTTGATAATCTCATGACCAAAATCCCTTAACG
TGAGTTTTCGTTCCACTGAGCGTCAGACCCCGTAGAAAAGATCAAAGGATCTTCTTGAGATCCTTTTTTT
CTGCGCGTAATCTGCTGCTTGCAAACAAAAAAACCACCGCTACCAGCGGTGGTTTGTTTGCCGGATCAAG
AGCTACCAACTCTTTTTCCGAAGGTAACTGGCTTCAGCAGAGCGCAGATACCAAATACTGTCCTTCTAGT
GTAGCCGTAGTTAGGCCACCACTTCAAGAACTCTGTAGCACCGCCTACATACCTCGCTCTGCTAATCCTG
TTACCAGTGGCTGCTGCCAGTGGCGATAAGTCGTGTCTTACCGGGTTGGACTCAAGACGATAGTTACCGG
ATAAGGCGCAGCGGTCGGGCTGAACGGGGGGTTCGTGCACACAGCCCAGCTTGGAGCGAACGACCTACAC
CGAACTGAGATACCTACAGCGTGAGCTATGAGAAAGCGCCACGCTTCCCGAAGGGAGAAAGGCGGACAGG
TATCCGGTAAGCGGCAGGGTCGGAACAGGAGAGCGCACGAGGGAGCTTCCAGGGGGAAACGCCTGGTATC
TTTATAGTCCTGTCGGGTTTCGCCACCTCTGACTTGAGCGTCGATTTTTGTGATGCTCGTCAGGGGGGCG
GAGCCTATGGAAAAACGCCAGCAACGCGGCCTTTTTACGGTTCCTGGCCTTTTGCTGGCCTTTTGCTCAC
ATGTTCTTTCCTGCGTTATCCCCTGATTCTGTGGATAACCGTATTACCGCCTTTGAGTGAGCTGATACCG
CTCGCCGCAGCCGAACGACCGAGCGCAGCGAGTCAGTGAGCGAGGAAGCGGAAGAGCGCCTGATGCGGTA
TTTTCTCCTTACGCATCTGTGCGGTATTTCACACCGCAATGGTGCACTCTCAGTACAATCTGCTCTGATG
CCGCATAGTTAAGCCAGTATACACTCCGCTATCGCTACGTGACTGGGTCATGGCTGCGCCCCGACACCCG
CCAACACCCGCTGACGCGCCCTGACGGGCTTGTCTGCTCCCGGCATCCGCTTACAGACAAGCTGTGACCG
TCTCCGGGAGCTGCATGTGTCAGAGGTTTTCACCGTCATCACCGAAACGCGCGAGGCAGCTGCGGTAAAG
CTCATCAGCGTGGTCGTGAAGCGATTCACAGATGTCTGCCTGTTCATCCGCGTCCAGCTCGTTGAGTTTC
TCCAGAAGCGTTAATGTCTGGCTTCTGATAAAGCGGGCCATGTTAAGGGCGGTTTTTTCCTGTTTGGTCA
CTGATGCCTCCGTGTAAGGGGGATTTCTGTTCATGGGGGTAATGATACCGATGAAACGAGAGAGGATGCT
CACGATACGGGTTACTGATGATGAACATGCCCGGTTACTGGAACGTTGTGAGGGTAAACAACTGGCGGTA
TGGATGCGGCGGGACCAGAGAAAAATCACTCAGGGTCAATGCCAGCGCTTCGTTAATACAGATGTAGGTG
TTCCACAGGGTAGCCAGCAGCATCCTGCGATGCAGATCCGGAACATAATGGTGCAGGGCGCTGACTTCCG
CGTTTCCAGACTTTACGAAACACGGAAACCGAAGACCATTCATGTTGTTGCTCAGGTCGCAGACGTTTTG
CAGCAGCAGTCGCTTCACGTTCGCTCGCGTATCGGTGATTCATTCTGCTAACCAGTAAGGCAACCCCGCC
AGCCTAGCCGGGTCCTCAACGACAGGAGCACGATCATGCGCACCCGTGGCCAGGACCCAACGCTGCCCGA
GATGCGCCGCGTGCGGCTGCTGGAGATGGCGGACGCGATGGATATGTTCTGCCAAGGGTTGGTTTGCGCA
TTCACAGTTCTCCGCAAGAATTGATTGGCTCCAATTCTTGGAGTGGTGAATCCGTTAGCGAGGTGCCGCC
GGCTTCCATTCAGGTCGAGGTGGCCCGGCTCCATGCACCGCGACGCAACGCGGGGAGGCAGACAAGGTAT
AGGGCGGCGCCTACAATCCATGCCAACCCGTTCCATGTGCTCGCCGAGGCGGCATAAATCGCCGTGACGA
TCAGCGGTCCAATGATCGAAGTTAGGCTGGTAAGAGCCGCGAGCGATCCTTGAAGCTGTCCCTGATGGTC
GTCATCTACCTGCCTGGACAGCATGGCCTGCAACGCGGGCATCCCGATGCCGCCGGAAGCGAGAAGAATC
ATAATGGGGAAGGCCATCCAGCCTCGCGTCGCGAACGCCAGCAAGACGTAGCCCAGCGCGTCGGCCGCCA
TGCCGGCGATAATGGCCTGCTTCTCGCCGAAACGTTTGGTGGCGGGACCAGTGACGAAGGCTTGAGCGAG
GGCGTGCAAGATTCCGAATACCGCAAGCGACAGGCCGATCATCGTCGCGCTCCAGCGAAAGCGGTCCTCG
CCGAAAATGACCCAGAGCGCTGCCGGCACCTGTCCTACGAGTTGCATGATAAAGAAGACAGTCATAAGTG
CGGCGACGATAGTCATGCCCCGCGCCCACCGGAAGGAGCTGACTGGGTTGAAGGCTCTCAAGGGCATCGG
TCGACGCTCTCCCTTATGCGACTCCTGCATTAGGAAGCAGCCCAGTAGTAGGTTGAGGCCGTTGAGCACC
GCCGCCGCAAGGAATGGTGCATGCAAGGAGATGGCGCCCAACAGTCCCCCGGCCACGGGGCCTGCCACCA
TACCCACGCCGAAACAAGCGCTCATGAGCCCGAAGTGGCGAGCCCGATCTTCCCCATCGGTGATGTCGGC
GATATAGGCGCCAGCAACCGCACCTGTGGCGCCGGTGATGCCGGCCACGATGCGTCCGGCGTAGAGGATC
GAGATCTCGATCCCGCGAAATTAATACGACTCACTATAGGGAGACCACAACGGTTTCCCTCTAGTGCCGG
CTCCGGAGAGCTCTTTAATTAAGCGGCCGCCCTGCAGGACTCGAGTTCTAGAAATAATTTTGTTTAACTT
TAAGAAGGAGATATACATATGAAATCTTCTCACCATCACCATCACCATCACCATCACCATGGTTCTTCTA
TGAAAATCGAAGAAGGTAAACTGGTAATCTGGATTAACGGCGATAAAGGCTATAACGGTCTCGCTGAAGT
CGGTAAGAAATTCGAGAAAGATACCGGAATTAAAGTCACCGTTGAGCATCCGGATAAACTGGAAGAGAAA
TTCCCACAGGTTGCGGCAACTGGCGATGGCCCTGACATTATCTTCTGGGCACACGACCGCTTTGGTGGCT
ACGCTCAATCTGGCCTGTTGGCTGAAATCACCCCGGACAAAGCGTTCCAGGACAAGCTGTATC
Features (pLannotate 1.2.2; 17 found; start..end, strand, type, name):
    882..898     +  CDS            TEV site (fragment): tobacco etch virus (TEV) protease recognition and cleavage site
    909..5013    +  CDS            Cas9 (fragment): Cas9 (Csn1) endonuclease from the Streptococcus pyogenes Type II CRISPR/Cas system generates RNA-guided double strand breaks in DNA
   5098..5147    +  CDS            SET1 (fragment): solubility-enhancement tag derived from T7 phage gene 10B
   5155..5202    +  terminator     T7 terminator: transcription terminator for bacteriophage T7 RNA polymerase
   5228..5520    -  CDS            TcR (fragment): tetracycline efflux protein; tet; confers resistance to tetracycline
   5568..5596    -  promoter       tet promoter: E. coli promoter for tetracycline efflux protein gene
   5709..5813    +  promoter       AmpR promoter: bla
   5814..6674    +  CDS            AmpR: β-lactamase; bla; confers resistance to ampicillin, carbenicillin, and related antibiotics
   6845..7433    +  rep_origin     ori: high-copy-number ColE1/pMB1/pBR322/pUC origin of replication
   7619..7758    -  misc_feature   bom: basis of mobility region from pBR322
   7860..8051    -  CDS            rop: Rop protein, which maintains plasmids at low copy number; rop
   8068..8448    +  CDS            YPB1_ECOLX: Protein predicted: Swiss-Prot protein existence level 4. From Escherichia coli.
   8690..9590    -  CDS            TcR (fragment): tetracycline efflux protein; tet; confers resistance to tetracycline
   9612..9630    +  promoter       T7 promoter: promoter for bacteriophage T7 RNA polymerase
   9719..9741    +  RBS            RBS: efficient ribosome binding site from bacteriophage T7 gene 10 (Olins and Rangwala, 1989)
   9761..9790    +  CDS            10xHis: 10xHis affinity tag
   9800..827     +  CDS            MBP (across the origin): maltose binding protein from E. coli; malE (mutated); This version of the gene does not encode a signal sequence, so MBP will remain in the cytosol.
