[The description below was written by a language model from this plasmid's Addgene catalogue record and pLannotate feature annotations shown in this document.]
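Description:
pJSC272 is a bacterial expression plasmid of about 10.1 kb, built on the pCT10 backbone, for producing a mutant Streptococcus pyogenes Cas9 protein in E. coli. It carries a ColE1/pMB1-type origin and an ampicillin resistance gene (β-lactamase with its own promoter). The catalogue lists it as high copy, although the feature table also shows pBR322-derived bom and rop elements, the latter normally associated with reduced copy number. Two fragments of a tetracycline resistance gene and a tet promoter are annotated as well. These appear to be interrupted backbone remnants rather than a functional marker, and ampicillin is the only selection recorded.

The expression cassette is driven by a T7 promoter followed by the phage T7 gene 10 ribosome binding site, so expression depends on a host that supplies T7 RNA polymerase. The open reading frame encodes an N-terminal 10xHis tag, a signal-sequence-free maltose binding protein (MBP) that stays in the cytosol, a TEV protease recognition site, and then Cas9, ending at a T7 terminator. A short annotated match to a T7 gene 10-derived solubility tag lies just upstream of the terminator and is probably vector sequence. The His tag and MBP allow affinity capture and aid solubility, and TEV cleavage can release Cas9 from the fusion partner.

The Cas9 insert carries four alanine substitutions, K918A, V922A, R925A and Q926A, described as the "Cluster 5" mutations plus Q926A. The plasmid was deposited alongside a study of how proofreading governs Cas9 targeting accuracy, so it is suited to purifying this variant for in vitro biochemical comparison with other Cas9 forms.
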