Addgene plasmid #101236: pJSC272 - Bacterial expression plasmid for SpCas9 Cluster 5 + Q926A variant
Purpose: Bacterial expression plasmid for SpCas9 Cluster 5 + Q926A variant
Depositing lab: Jennifer Doudna & Keith Joung. Depositing organization: University of California, Berkeley. Publication: Enhanced proofreading governs CRISPR-Cas9 targeting accuracy. Chen JS, Dagdas YS, Kleinstiver BP, Welch MM, Sousa AA, Harrington LB, Sternberg SH, Joung JK, Yildiz A, Doudna JA. Nature. 2017 Sep 20. doi: 10.1038/nature24268. PubMed 28931002.
Backbone
  Vector backbone: pCT10
  Backbone manufacturer: Doudna lab
  Vector type: Bacterial Expression
Growth in bacteria
  Bacterial resistance: Ampicillin, 100 μg/mL
  Growth temperature: 37°C
  Growth strain: DH5alpha
  Copy number: High Copy
Gene/Insert
  Gene/Insert name: SpCas9 variant K918A/V922A/R925A/Q926A (alt name: Streptococcus pyogenes Cas9)
  Species: Streptococcus pyogenes
  Mutation: K918A, V922A, R925A and Q926A
  Promoter: T7
  Tag / fusion protein: 10x His (N terminal on backbone); MBP (N terminal on backbone); TEV site (N terminal on backbone)
  Cloning method: Gibson Cloning
  Sequencing primers: 5′ T7; 3′ T7-term
Terms and licenses: Academic/Nonprofit Terms; Industry Terms: Not Available to Industry
Depositor comments: Please visit https://www.biorxiv.org/content/early/2017/08/12/160036 for bioRxiv preprint.
How to cite: pJSC272 - Bacterial expression plasmid for SpCas9 Cluster 5 + Q926A variant was a gift from Jennifer Doudna & Keith Joung (Addgene plasmid # 101236 ; http://n2t.net/addgene:101236 ; RRID:Addgene_101236)
